Addgene plasmid #120891: pHH01_22
Purpose: Selection of ECF for controller implementation
Depositing lab: Domitilla Del Vecchio. Depositing organization: Massachusetts Institute of Technology. Publication: A quasi-integral controller for adaptation of genetic modules to variable ribosome demand. Huang HH, Qian Y, Del Vecchio D. Nat Commun. 2018 Dec 21;9(1):5415. doi: 10.1038/s41467-018-07899-z. PubMed 30575748.
Backbone
  Vector backbone: p15A plasmid
  Vector type: Bacterial Expression, Synthetic Biology
Growth in bacteria
  Bacterial resistance: Ampicillin, 100 μg/mL
  Growth temperature: 30°C
  Growth strain: DH5alpha
  Copy number: Unknown
Gene/Insert
  Gene/Insert name: ECF22_4450
  Insert size (bp): 501
Terms and licenses: Academic/Nonprofit Terms; Industry Terms: Not Available to Industry
How to cite: pHH01_22 was a gift from Domitilla Del Vecchio (Addgene plasmid # 120891 ; http://n2t.net/addgene:120891 ; RRID:Addgene_120891)
