[The description below was written by a language model from this plasmid's Addgene catalogue record and pLannotate feature annotations shown in this document.]
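Description:
pHH01_22 is a small (about 3.4 kb) bacterial expression plasmid built for synthetic biology work in E. coli. It replicates from the p15A origin, a medium-copy origin compatible with ColE1-type plasmids, so it can be maintained alongside a second plasmid in the same cell. Selection is with ampicillin, through a β-lactamase gene driven by its native bla promoter and followed by a lambda t0 terminator.

The payload is ECF22_4450, a 501 bp insert encoding an extracytoplasmic function (ECF) sigma factor, a class of orthogonal sigma factors that direct RNA polymerase to their own cognate promoters. The annotation software did not label this coding sequence itself. It most likely occupies the unannotated stretch between the tet operator region and a short histidine-tag fragment, which suggests the protein may carry a C-terminal His tag, although the record does not confirm this. Upstream, a tetR repressor gene is expressed from a promoter matching part of the constitutive J23119 and is terminated by rrnB T1. It is followed by a tet operator. The adjacent hit labelled as an H1-2O2 promoter fragment is probably just a second tetO-like match within a TetR-repressible bacterial promoter, not a mammalian element. This layout implies tetracycline-analogue-inducible expression of the sigma factor, with a T7 terminator closing the cassette. The brief SET1 fragment hit near that terminator may likewise be incidental.

The stated purpose is selection of an ECF for controller implementation. The plasmid appears to be one of a set used to screen candidate sigma factors for a feedback controller that helps genetic modules adapt to variable ribosome demand.
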