Features (pLannotate 1.2.2; 12 found; start..end, strand, type, name):
      1..105     +  promoter       AmpR promoter: bla
    106..966     +  CDS            AmpR: β-lactamase; bla; confers resistance to ampicillin, carbenicillin, and related antibiotics
    996..1090    +  terminator     lambda t0 terminator: transcription terminator from phage lambda
   1193..1738    +  rep_origin     p15A ori: Plasmids containing the medium-copy-number p15A origin of replication can be propagated in E. coli cells that contain a second plasmid with the ColE1 origin.
   1852..1880    +  promoter       J23119 promoter (fragment): bacterial promoter (Registry of Standard Biological Parts BBa J23119)
   1907..2527    +  CDS            tetR: TETR2_ECOLX - Experimental evidence at protein level: Swiss-Prot protein existence level 1. TetR is the repressor of the tetracycline resistance element; its N-terminal region forms a helix-turn-helix structure and binds DNA. Binding of tetracycline to TetR reduces the repressor affinity for the tetracycline resistance gene (tetA) promoter operator sites. From Escherichia coli.
   2551..2637    +  terminator     rrnB T1 terminator: Escherichia coli rrnB; transcription terminator T1 from the E. coli rrnB gene
   2646..2664    +  protein_bind   tet operator: tetO; bacterial operator O2 for the tetR and tetA genes tetracycline repressor TetR
   2670..2689    +  promoter       H1-2O2 promoter (fragment): doxycycline-inducible variant of the human H1 RNA promoter (Henriksen et al., 2007)
   3254..3271    +  CDS            9xHis (fragment): 9xHis affinity tag
   3281..3330    +  CDS            SET1 (fragment): solubility-enhancement tag derived from T7 phage gene 10B
   3338..3385    +  terminator     T7 terminator: transcription terminator for bacteriophage T7 RNA polymerase
>Addgene plasmid #120891 | pHH01_22 | addgene full sequence | sequence record 235311 | Addgene NGS Result
CGCGGAACCCCTATTTGTTTATTTTTCTAAATACATTCAAATATGTATCCGCTCATGAGACAATAACCCT
GATAAATGCTTCAATAATATTGAAAAAGGAAGAGTATGAGTATTCAACATTTCCGTGTCGCCCTTATTCC
CTTTTTTGCGGCATTTTGCCTTCCTGTTTTTGCTCACCCAGAAACGCTGGTGAAAGTAAAAGATGCTGAA
GATCAGTTGGGTGCACGAGTGGGTTACATCGAACTGGATCTCAACAGCGGTAAGATCCTTGAGAGTTTTC
GCCCCGAAGAACGTTTTCCAATGATGAGCACTTTTAAAGTTCTGCTATGTGGCGCGGTATTATCCCGTAT
TGACGCCGGGCAAGAGCAACTCGGTCGCCGCATACACTATTCTCAGAATGACTTGGTTGAGTACTCACCA
GTCACAGAAAAGCATCTTACGGATGGCATGACAGTAAGAGAATTATGCAGTGCTGCCATAACCATGAGTG
ATAACACTGCGGCCAACTTACTTCTGACAACGATCGGAGGACCGAAGGAGCTAACCGCTTTTTTGCACAA
CATGGGGGATCATGTAACTCGCCTTGATCGTTGGGAACCGGAGCTGAATGAAGCCATACCAAACGACGAG
CGTGACACCACGATGCCTGTAGCAATGGCAACAACGTTGCGCAAACTATTAACTGGCGAACTACTTACTC
TAGCTTCCCGGCAACAATTAATAGACTGGATGGAGGCGGATAAAGTTGCAGGACCACTTCTGCGCTCGGC
CCTTCCGGCTGGCTGGTTTATTGCTGATAAATCTGGAGCCGGTGAGCGTGGGTCTCGCGGTATCATTGCA
GCACTGGGGCCAGATGGTAAGCCCTCCCGTATCGTAGTTATCTACACGACGGGGAGTCAGGCAACTATGG
ATGAACGAAATAGACAGATCGCTGAGATAGGTGCCTCACTGATTAAGCATTGGTAACTCGAGCTGATCCT
TCAAGAGCTCGCTTGGACTCCTGTTGATAGATCCAGTAATGACCTCAGAACTCCATCTGGATTTGTTCAG
AACGCTCGGTTGCCGCCGGGCGTTTTTTATTGGTGAGAATTTACAACTTATATCGTATGGGGCTGACTTC
AGGTGCTACATTTGAAGAGATAAATTGCACTGAAATCTAGAAATATTTTATCTGATTAATAAGATGATCT
TCTTGAGATCGTTTTGGTCTGCGCGTAATCTCTTGCTCTGAAAACGAAAAAACCGCCTTGCAGGGCGGTT
TTTCGAAGGTTCTCTGAGCTACCAACTCTTTGAACCGAGGTAACTGGCTTGGAGGAGCGCAGTCACCAAA
ACTTGTCCTTTCAGTTTAGCCTTAACCGGCGCATGACTTCAAGACTAACTCCTCTAAATCAATTACCAGT
GGCTGCTGCCAGTGGTGCTTTTGCATGTCTTTCCGGGTTGGACTCAAGACGATAGTTACCGGATAAGGCG
CAGCGGTCGGACTGAACGGGGGGTTCGTGCATACAGTCCAGCTTGGAGCGAACTGCCTACCCGGAACTGA
GTGTCAGGCGTGGAATGAGACAAACGCGGCCATAACAGCGGAATGACACCGGTAAACCGAAAGGCAGGAA
CAGGAGAGCGCACGAGGGAGCCGCCAGGGGGAAACGCCTGGTATCTTTATAGTCCTGTCGGGTTTCGCCA
CCACTGATTTGAGCGTCAGATTTCGTGATGCTTGTCAGGGGGGCGGAGCCTATGGAAAAACGGCTTTGCC
GCGGCCCTCTCACTTCCCTGTTAAGTATCTTCCTGGCATCTTCCAGGAAATCTCCGCCCCGTTCGTAAGC
CATTTCCGCTCGCCGCAGTCGAACGTTTATGGCTAGCTCAGTCCTAGGTACAATGCTAGCAATTCATTAA
AGAGGAGAAAGGTACCATGTCCAGATTAGATAAAAGTAAAGTGATTAACAGCGCATTAGAGCTGCTTAAT
GAGGTCGGAATCGAAGGTTTAACAACCCGTAAACTCGCCCAGAAGCTAGGTGTAGAGCAGCCTACATTGT
ATTGGCATGTAAAAAATAAGCGGGCTTTGCTCGACGCCTTAGCCATTGAGATGTTAGATAGGCACCATAC
TCACTTTTGCCCTTTAGAAGGGGAAAGCTGGCAAGATTTTTTACGTAATAACGCTAAAAGTTTTAGATGT
GCTTTACTAAGTCATCGCGATGGAGCAAAAGTACATTTAGGTACACGGCCTACAGAAAAACAGTATGAAA
CTCTCGAAAATCAATTAGCCTTTTTATGCCAACAAGGTTTTTCACTAGAGAATGCATTATATGCACTCAG
CGCTGTGGGGCATTTTACTTTAGGTTGCGTATTGGAAGATCAAGAGCATCAAGTCGCTAAAGAAGAAAGG
GAAACACCTACTACTGATAGTATGCCGCCATTATTACGACAAGCTATCGAATTATTTGATCACCAAGGTG
CAGAGCCAGCCTTCTTATTCGGCCTTGAATTGATCATATGCGGATTAGAAAAACAACTTAAATGTGAAAG
TGGGTCCTAATAAACGCGTGCTAGAGGCATCAAATAAAACGAAAGGCTCAGTCGAAAGACTGGGCCTTTC
GTTTTATCTGTTGTTTGTCGGTGAACGCTCTCCTGAGTAGGACAAATTACTAGAGTCCCTATCAGTGATA
GAGATTGACATCCCTATCAGTGATAGAGATACTGAGCACTACTAGAGAAAGAGGAGAAATACTAGATGCC
GCAGCAGACCGATCTGCATGCACGTTTTAGCGCACTGATGCAGCAGCATCGTGGTATTGTTCTGAAAGTT
GCAGCAAGCTATTGTCGTGATCCGGATGATCGTGCAGATCTGGCACAGGATATTGCAACCCATCTGTGGC
GTGCATTTCCGAGCTATGATCCGCATCGTCGTTTTAGCACCTGGATGTATCGTATTGCACTGAATGTTGC
AATTAGCGATCTGCGTAGCCGTCGTCATGCACCGAGCGAAGTTCTGGATGTTGGCACCCTGGTTGATAGC
ATTGCAGATCCGCATGCTCGCGATCCGGCACGTGAACATCAGCTGACCGCACTGTATACCTTTATTGCAC
AGCTGCCTCGTCTGGAACGTGCCCTGATGCTGCTGTATCTGGATGATCATAGTTATCGTGAAATTGCAGA
TGTGCTGGGTATTAGCGAAACCAATGTTGCCACCAAACTGAGCCGTCTGAAAGCACGTATTCGTGCAGAA
CTGTAAGGATCCAAGCTTGCGGCCGCACTCGAGCACCACCACCACCACCACTGAGATCCGGCTGCTAACA
AAGCCCGAAAGGAAGCTGAGTTGGCTGCTGCCACCGCTGAGCAATAACTAGCATAACCCCTTGGGGCCTC
TAAACGGGTCTTGAGGGGTTTTTTGGGCGTCTCCACTGTG
